Addgene plasmid #148414: pcDNA3.1-MS2-HA-HsNot1iso1_1318-1605-shRNAres_AC
Purpose: Mammalian Expression of HsNot1iso1_1318-1605-shRNAres
Depositing lab: Elisa Izaurralde. Depositing organization: Max Planck Institute for Developmental Biology. Publication: miRISC and the CCR4-NOT complex silence mRNA targets independently of 43S ribosomal scanning. Kuzuoglu-Ozturk D, Bhandari D, Huntzinger E, Fauser M, Helms S, Izaurralde E. EMBO J. 2016 Jun 1;35(11):1186-203. doi: 10.15252/embj.201592901. Epub 2016 Mar 23. PubMed 27009120.
Backbone
  Vector backbone: Unknown
  Vector type: Mammalian Expression
Growth in bacteria
  Bacterial resistance: Ampicillin, 100 μg/mL
  Growth temperature: 37°C
  Growth strain: DH5alpha
  Copy number: High Copy
Gene/Insert
  Gene/Insert name: HsNot1iso1_1318-1605-shRNAres
  Species: H. sapiens (human)
  Mutation: 1 silent mutation compared to the sequence of isoform 1 given by NCBI: NM_016284.4
  Entrez Gene: CNOT1 (a.k.a. AD-005, CDC39, HPE12, NOT1, NOT1H, VIBOS)
  Cloning method: Unknown
Terms and licenses: Academic/Nonprofit Terms; Industry Terms: Not Available to Industry
Depositor comments: Plasmids from this collection were made available to the research community and donated after the lab closed. Please note that the sequence provided by the depositing laboratory may be theoretical/predicted or based on Sanger sequencing results. There may be discrepancies between sequencing results obtained by Addgene and the depositor sequence. If an Addgene verified sequence is not available, please contact before placing your order to request that our lab fully sequence the plasmid.
How to cite: pcDNA3.1-MS2-HA-HsNot1iso1_1318-1605-shRNAres_AC was a gift from Elisa Izaurralde (Addgene plasmid # 148414 ; http://n2t.net/addgene:148414 ; RRID:Addgene_148414)
