[The description below was written by a language model from this plasmid's Addgene catalogue record and pLannotate feature annotations shown in this document.]
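Description:
pcDNA3.1-MS2-HA-HsNot1iso1_1318-1605-shRNAres_AC is a 6.7 kb mammalian expression plasmid. The catalogue lists the backbone as unknown, but the name and the feature layout are consistent with a pcDNA3.1-type vector. It is maintained in E. coli through a high-copy ColE1/pUC-type origin and an ampicillin resistance gene (β-lactamase with its own promoter). An f1 origin is also present. For selection in mammalian cells, an SV40 early promoter drives a neomycin phosphotransferase gene followed by an SV40 polyadenylation signal. The small annotated fragments (HIV-1 LTR, ble, lacI, bom) appear to be backbone remnants or short similarity matches rather than functional elements.

The expression cassette uses the human CMV immediate-early enhancer and promoter and ends in the bovine growth hormone polyadenylation signal. T7 and SP6 phage promoters flank the insert. The annotated coding features run in order from the bacteriophage MS2 coat protein, through a short HA epitope segment (annotated as a fragment of a 3xHA tag), to a fragment of human CNOT1 (NOT1). According to the construct name, this fragment covers residues 1318–1605 of isoform 1. CNOT1 is the scaffold subunit of the CCR4-NOT deadenylase complex. The record notes one silent mutation relative to the NCBI reference, and the "shRNAres" label indicates a version intended to resist shRNA knockdown, although the record does not explicitly link the two.

The MS2 coat protein binds a specific RNA stem-loop, so a fusion of this kind can tether the CNOT1 fragment to reporter mRNAs carrying MS2 binding sites, while the HA tag allows detection. The record itself states only mammalian expression as the purpose. The associated publication concerns mRNA silencing by miRISC and the CCR4-NOT complex. The depositor sequence may be theoretical or only partly verified.
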