Features (pLannotate 1.2.2; 23 found; start..end, strand, type, name):
     28..80      -  misc_feature   bom (fragment): basis of mobility region from pBR322
    235..614     +  enhancer       CMV enhancer: human cytomegalovirus immediate early enhancer
    615..818     +  promoter       CMV promoter: human cytomegalovirus (CMV) immediate early promoter
    814..847     +  LTR            5' LTR (truncated) (fragment): truncated 5' long terminal repeat (LTR) from HIV-1
    863..881     +  promoter       T7 promoter: promoter for bacteriophage T7 RNA polymerase
    904..1290    +  CDS            MS2: bacteriophage MS2 coat protein binds to a specific stem-loop structure in the viral RNA (Peabody, 1993)
   1333..1359    +  CDS            3xHA (fragment): three tandem HA epitope tags
   1390..2262    +  CDS            CNOT1 (fragment): CNOT1_HUMAN - Also known as CDC39, KIAA1007, NOT1. Experimental evidence at protein level: Swiss-Prot protein existence level 1. Scaffolding component of the CCR4-NOT complex which is one of the major cellular mRNA deadenylases and is linked to various cellular processes including bulk mRNA degradation, miRNA-mediated repression, translational repression during translational initiation and general transcription regulation. Additional complex functions may be a consequence of its influence on mRNA expression. Its scaffolding function implies its interaction with the catalytic complex module and
   2288..2306    -  promoter       SP6 promoter: promoter for bacteriophage SP6 RNA polymerase
   2332..2556    +  polyA_signal   bGH poly(A) signal: bovine growth hormone polyadenylation signal
   2560..2581    +  promoter       SV40 promoter (fragment): SV40 enhancer and early promoter
   2602..3030    +  rep_origin     f1 ori (sequence partly withheld): f1 bacteriophage origin of replication; arrow indicates direction of (+) strand synthesis
   3044..3373    +  promoter       SV40 promoter: SV40 enhancer and early promoter
   3440..4231    +  CDS            neo: KKA2_KLEPN - Also known as kan, nptII. Experimental evidence at protein level: Swiss-Prot protein existence level 1. Resistance to kanamycin, neomycin, paromomycin, ribostamycin, butirosin and gentamicin B. From Klebsiella pneumoniae.
   4255..4413    +  CDS            ble (fragment): BLE_KLEPN - Experimental evidence at protein level: Swiss-Prot protein existence level 1. Binding protein with a strong affinity to the bleomycin family of antibiotics. Binds to CL990; an antimitotic-antibiotic compound. From Klebsiella pneumoniae.
   4408..4529    +  polyA_signal   SV40 poly(A) signal: SV40 polyadenylation signal
   4602..4618    -  protein_bind   lac operator: The lac repressor binds to the lac operator to inhibit transcription in E. coli. This inhibition can be relieved by adding lactose or isopropyl-β-D-thiogalactopyranoside (IPTG). lac repressor encoded by lacI
   4626..4656    -  promoter       lac promoter: promoter for the E. coli lac operon
   4671..4692    -  protein_bind   CAP binding site: CAP binding activates transcription in the presence of cAMP. E. coli catabolite activator protein
   4705..4797    -  CDS            lacI (fragment): lac repressor; lacI; The lac repressor binds to the lac operator to inhibit transcription in E. coli. This inhibition can be relieved by adding lactose or isopropyl-β-D-thiogalactopyranoside (IPTG).
   4980..5565    -  rep_origin     ori: high-copy-number ColE1/pMB1/pBR322/pUC origin of replication
   5736..6596    -  CDS            AmpR: β-lactamase; bla; confers resistance to ampicillin, carbenicillin, and related antibiotics
   6597..6701    -  promoter       AmpR promoter: bla
>Addgene plasmid #148414 | pcDNA3.1-MS2-HA-HsNot1iso1_1318-1605-shRNAres_AC | depositor full sequence | sequence record 290862 | Full Sequence
GACGGATCGGGAGATCTCCCGATCCCCTATGGTGCACTCTCAGTACAATCTGCTCTGATGCCGCATAGTT
AAGCCAGTATCTGCTCCCTGCTTGTGTGTTGGAGGTCGCTGAGTAGTGCGCGAGCAAAATTTAAGCTACA
ACAAGGCAAGGCTTGACCGACAATTGCATGAAGAATCTGCTTAGGGTTAGGCGTTTTGCGCTGCTTCGCG
ATGTACGGGCCAGATATACGCGTTGACATTGATTATTGACTAGTTATTAATAGTAATCAATTACGGGGTC
ATTAGTTCATAGCCCATATATGGAGTTCCGCGTTACATAACTTACGGTAAATGGCCCGCCTGGCTGACCG
CCCAACGACCCCCGCCCATTGACGTCAATAATGACGTATGTTCCCATAGTAACGCCAATAGGGACTTTCC
ATTGACGTCAATGGGTGGAGTATTTACGGTAAACTGCCCACTTGGCAGTACATCAAGTGTATCATATGCC
AAGTACGCCCCCTATTGACGTCAATGACGGTAAATGGCCCGCCTGGCATTATGCCCAGTACATGACCTTA
TGGGACTTTCCTACTTGGCAGTACATCTACGTATTAGTCATCGCTATTACCATGGTGATGCGGTTTTGGC
AGTACATCAATGGGCGTGGATAGCGGTTTGACTCACGGGGATTTCCAAGTCTCCACCCCATTGACGTCAA
TGGGAGTTTGTTTTGGCACCAAAATCAACGGGACTTTCCAAAATGTCGTAACAACTCCGCCCCATTGACG
CAAATGGGCGGTAGGCGTGTACGGTGGGAGGTCTATATAAGCAGAGCTCTCTGGCTAACTAGAGAACCCA
CTGCTTACTGGCTTATCGAAATTAATACGACTCACTATAGGGAGACCCAAGCTTGCCACCATGGCTTCTA
ACTTTACTCAGTTCGTTCTCGTCGACAATGGCGGAACTGGCGACGTGACTGTCGCCCCAAGCAACTTCGC
TAACGGGGTCGCTGAATGGATCAGCTCTAACTCGCGATCACAGGCTTACAAAGTAACCTGTAGCGTTCGT
CAGAGCTCTGCGCAGAATCGCAAATACACCATCAAAGTCGAGGTGCCTAAAGTGGCAACCCAGACTGTTG
GTGGTGAAGAGCTTCCTGTAGCCGGATGGAGATCTTACTTAAATATGGAACTAACCATTCCAATTTTCGC
CACGAATTCCGACTGCGAGCTTATTGTTAAGGCAATGCAAGGTCTCCTAAAAGATGGAAACCCGATTCCC
TCGGCCATCGCGGCCAACTCCGGCATCTACGGAGGTGGAGGTGGATCTGGTGGATCTCCTCCACATATGG
CTTACCCATACGATGTTCCAGATTACGCTCCTCCAAAGCTTGGATCCGAATTCCCGGGTCGACTCGAGGC
TCCAAAGAAAGATGTCAAGCAGCCAGAAGAACTCCCTCCCATCACAACCACAACAACTTCTACTACACCA
GCTACCAACACCACTTGTACAGCCACGGTTCCACCACAGCCACAGTACAGCTACCACGACATCAATGTCT
ATTCCCTTGCGGGCTTGGCACCACACATTACTCTAAATCCAACAATTCCCTTGTTTCAGGCCCATCCACA
GTTGAAGCAGTGTGTGCGTCAGGCAATTGAACGGGCTGTCCAGGAGCTGGTCCATCCTGTGGTGGATCGA
TCAATTAAGATTGCCATGACTACTTGTGAGCAAATAGTCAGGAAGGATTTTGCCCTGGATTCGGAGGAAT
CTCGAATGCGAATAGCAGCTCATCACATGATGCGTAACTTGACAGCTGGAATGGCTATGATTACATGCAG
GGAACCTTTGCTCATGAGCATATCTACCAACTTAAAAAACAGTTTTGCCTCAGCCCTTCGTACTGCTTCC
CCACAACAAAGAGAAATGATGGATCAGGCAGCTGCTCAATTAGCTCAGGACAATTGTGAGTTGGCTTGCT
GTTTTATTCAGAAGACTGCAGTAGAAAAAGCAGGCCCTGAGATGGACAAGAGATTAGCAACTGAATTTGA
GCTGAGAAAACATGCTAGGCAAGAAGGACGCAGATACTGTGATCCTGTTGTTTTAACATATCAAGCTGAA
CGGATGCCAGAGCAAATCAGGCTGAAAGTTGGTGGTGTGGACCCAAAGCAGTTGGCTGTTTACGAAGAGT
TTGCACGCAATGTTCCTGGCTTCTTACCTACAAATGACTTAAGTCAGCCCACGGGATTTTTAGCCCAGCC
CATGAAGCAAGCTTGGGCAACATAGGCGGCCGCCTAGAGGGCCCTATTCTATAGTGTCACCTAAATGCTA
GAGCTCGCTGATCAGCCTCGACTGTGCCTTCTAGTTGCCAGCCATCTGTTGTTTGCCCCTCCCCCGTGCC
TTCCTTGACCCTGGAAGGTGCCACTCCCACTGTCCTTTCCTAATAAAATGAGGAAATTGCATCGCATTGT
CTGAGTAGGTGTCATTCTATTCTGGGGGGTGGGGTGGGGCAGGACAGCAAGGGGGAGGATTGGGAAGACA
ATAGCAGGCATGCTGGGGATGCGGTGGGCTCTATGGCTTCTGAGGCGGAAAGAACCAGCTGGGGCTCTAG
GGGGTATCCCC
[124 nt withheld, positions 2602-2725]
C
[91 nt withheld, positions 2727-2817]
A
[49 nt withheld, positions 2819-2867]
CCTTTGACGTTGGAGTCCACGTTCTTT
[37 nt withheld, positions 2895-2931]
ACCCTATCTCGGTCTATTCTTTTGATTTATAAGGGATTTTGCCGATTTCGGCCTATTGGTTAAAAAATGA
GCTGATTTAACAAAAATTTAACGCGAATTAATTCTGTGGAATGTGTGTCAGTTAGGGTGTGGAAAGTCCC
CAGGCTCCCCAGCAGGCAGAAGTATGCAAAGCATGCATCTCAATTAGTCAGCAACCAGGTGTGGAAAGTC
CCCAGGCTCCCCAGCAGGCAGAAGTATGCAAAGCATGCATCTCAATTAGTCAGCAACCATAGTCCCGCCC
CTAACTCCGCCCATCCCGCCCCTAACTCCGCCCAGTTCCGCCCATTCTCCGCCCCATGGCTGACTAATTT
TTTTTATTTATGCAGAGGCCGAGGCCGCCTCTGCCTCTGAGCTATTCCAGAAGTAGTGAGGAGGCTTTTT
TGGAGGCCTAGGCTTTTGCAAAAAGCTCCCGGGAGCTTGTATATCCATTTTCGGATCTGATCAAGAGACA
GGATGAGGATCGTTTCGCATGATTGAACAAGATGGATTGCACGCAGGTTCTCCGGCCGCTTGGGTGGAGA
GGCTATTCGGCTATGACTGGGCACAACAGACAATCGGCTGCTCTGATGCCGCCGTGTTCCGGCTGTCAGC
GCAGGGGCGCCCGGTTCTTTTTGTCAAGACCGACCTGTCCGGTGCCCTGAATGAACTGCAGGACGAGGCA
GCGCGGCTATCGTGGCTGGCCACGACGGGCGTTCCTTGCGCAGCTGTGCTCGACGTTGTCACTGAAGCGG
GAAGGGACTGGCTGCTATTGGGCGAAGTGCCGGGGCAGGATCTCCTGTCATCTCACCTTGCTCCTGCCGA
GAAAGTATCCATCATGGCTGATGCAATGCGGCGGCTGCATACGCTTGATCCGGCTACCTGCCCATTCGAC
CACCAAGCGAAACATCGCATCGAGCGAGCACGTACTCGGATGGAAGCCGGTCTTGTCGATCAGGATGATC
TGGACGAAGAGCATCAGGGGCTCGCGCCAGCCGAACTGTTCGCCAGGCTCAAGGCGCGCATGCCCGACGG
CGAGGATCTCGTCGTGACCCATGGCGATGCCTGCTTGCCGAATATCATGGTGGAAAATGGCCGCTTTTCT
GGATTCATCGACTGTGGCCGGCTGGGTGTGGCGGACCGCTATCAGGACATAGCGTTGGCTACCCGTGATA
TTGCTGAAGAGCTTGGCGGCGAATGGGCTGACCGCTTCCTCGTGCTTTACGGTATCGCCGCTCCCGATTC
GCAGCGCATCGCCTTCTATCGCCTTCTTGACGAGTTCTTCTGAGCGGGACTCTGGGGTTCGAAATGACCG
ACCAAGCGACGCCCAACCTGCCATCACGAGATTTCGATTCCACCGCCGCCTTCTATGAAAGGTTGGGCTT
CGGAATCGTTTTCCGGGACGCCGGCTGGATGATCCTCCAGCGCGGGGATCTCATGCTGGAGTTCTTCGCC
CACCCCAACTTGTTTATTGCAGCTTATAATGGTTACAAATAAAGCAATAGCATCACAAATTTCACAAATA
AAGCATTTTTTTCACTGCATTCTAGTTGTGGTTTGTCCAAACTCATCAATGTATCTTATCATGTCTGTAT
ACCGTCGACCTCTAGCTAGAGCTTGGCGTAATCATGGTCATAGCTGTTTCCTGTGTGAAATTGTTATCCG
CTCACAATTCCACACAACATACGAGCCGGAAGCATAAAGTGTAAAGCCTGGGGTGCCTAATGAGTGAGCT
AACTCACATTAATTGCGTTGCGCTCACTGCCCGCTTTCCAGTCGGGAAACCTGTCGTGCCAGCTGCATTA
ATGAATCGGCCAACGCGCGGGGAGAGGCGGTTTGCGTATTGGGCGCTCTTCCGCTTCCTCGCTCACTGAC
TCGCTGCGCTCGGTCGTTCGGCTGCGGCGAGCGGTATCAGCTCACTCAAAGGCGGTAATACGGTTATCCA
CAGAATCAGGGGATAACGCAGGAAAGAACATGTGAGCAAAAGGCCAGCAAAAGGCCAGGAACCGTAAAAA
GGCCGCGTTGCTGGCGTTTTTCCATAGGCTCCGCCCCCCTGACGAGCATCACAAAAATCGACGCTCAAGT
CAGAGGTGGCGAAACCCGACAGGACTATAAAGATACCAGGCGTTTCCCCCTGGAAGCTCCCTCGTGCGCT
CTCCTGTTCCGACCCTGCCGCTTACCGGATACCTGTCCGCCTTTCTCCCTTCGGGAAGCGTGGCGCTTTC
TCATAGCTCACGCTGTAGGTATCTCAGTTCGGTGTAGGTCGTTCGCTCCAAGCTGGGCTGTGTGCACGAA
CCCCCCGTTCAGCCCGACCGCTGCGCCTTATCCGGTAACTATCGTCTTGAGTCCAACCCGGTAAGACACG
ACTTATCGCCACTGGCAGCAGCCACTGGTAACAGGATTAGCAGAGCGAGGTATGTAGGCGGTGCTACAGA
GTTCTTGAAGTGGTGGCCTAACTACGGCTACACTAGAAGAACAGTATTTGGTATCTGCGCTCTGCTGAAG
CCAGTTACCTTCGGAAAAAGAGTTGGTAGCTCTTGATCCGGCAAACAAACCACCGCTGGTAGCGGTTTTT
TTGTTTGCAAGCAGCAGATTACGCGCAGAAAAAAAGGATCTCAAGAAGATCCTTTGATCTTTTCTACGGG
GTCTGACGCTCAGTGGAACGAAAACTCACGTTAAGGGATTTTGGTCATGAGATTATCAAAAAGGATCTTC
ACCTAGATCCTTTTAAATTAAAAATGAAGTTTTAAATCAATCTAAAGTATATATGAGTAAACTTGGTCTG
ACAGTTACCAATGCTTAATCAGTGAGGCACCTATCTCAGCGATCTGTCTATTTCGTTCATCCATAGTTGC
CTGACTCCCCGTCGTGTAGATAACTACGATACGGGAGGGCTTACCATCTGGCCCCAGTGCTGCAATGATA
CCGCGAGACCCACGCTCACCGGCTCCAGATTTATCAGCAATAAACCAGCCAGCCGGAAGGGCCGAGCGCA
GAAGTGGTCCTGCAACTTTATCCGCCTCCATCCAGTCTATTAATTGTTGCCGGGAAGCTAGAGTAAGTAG
TTCGCCAGTTAATAGTTTGCGCAACGTTGTTGCCATTGCTACAGGCATCGTGGTGTCACGCTCGTCGTTT
GGTATGGCTTCATTCAGCTCCGGTTCCCAACGATCAAGGCGAGTTACATGATCCCCCATGTTGTGCAAAA
AAGCGGTTAGCTCCTTCGGTCCTCCGATCGTTGTCAGAAGTAAGTTGGCCGCAGTGTTATCACTCATGGT
TATGGCAGCACTGCATAATTCTCTTACTGTCATGCCATCCGTAAGATGCTTTTCTGTGACTGGTGAGTAC
TCAACCAAGTCATTCTGAGAATAGTGTATGCGGCGACCGAGTTGCTCTTGCCCGGCGTCAATACGGGATA
ATACCGCGCCACATAGCAGAACTTTAAAAGTGCTCATCATTGGAAAACGTTCTTCGGGGCGAAAACTCTC
AAGGATCTTACCGCTGTTGAGATCCAGTTCGATGTAACCCACTCGTGCACCCAACTGATCTTCAGCATCT
TTTACTTTCACCAGCGTTTCTGGGTGAGCAAAAACAGGAAGGCAAAATGCCGCAAAAAAGGGAATAAGGG
CGACACGGAAATGTTGAATACTCATACTCTTCCTTTTTCAATATTATTGAAGCATTTATCAGGGTTATTG
TCTCATGAGCGGATACATATTTGAATGTATTTAGAAAAATAAACAAATAGGGGTTCCGCGCACATTTCCC
CGAAAAGTGCCACCTGACGTC
